Addgene plasmid #192770: Ppst93-MCRaeo-NC
Purpose: Expresses NC-tagged MCRaeo in Methanococcus maripaludis
Depositing lab: William B. Whitman. Depositing organization: University of Georgia. Publication: Expression of divergent methyl/alkyl coenzyme M reductases from uncultured archaea. Shao N, Fan Y, Chou CW, Yavari S, Williams RV, Amster IJ, Brown SM, Drake IJ, Duin EC, Whitman WB, Liu Y. Commun Biol. 2022 Oct 20;5(1):1113. doi: 10.1038/s42003-022-04057-6. PubMed 36266535.
Backbone
  Vector backbone: pMEV5
  Backbone size w/o insert (bp): 4300
  Total vector size (bp): 9500
  Vector type: Synthetic Biology ; Heterologous expression in Methanococcus maripaludis
  Selectable markers: Puromycin
Growth in bacteria
  Bacterial resistance: Ampicillin, 100 μg/mL
  Growth temperature: 37°C
  Growth strain: DH5alpha
  Copy number: Unknown
Gene/Insert
  Gene/Insert name: Methyl coenzyme M reductase (alt name: MCR)
  Species: Methanococcus aeolicus
  Insert size (bp): 5200
  Tag / fusion protein: Flag-Strep2
Terms and licenses: Academic/Nonprofit Terms; Industry Terms
How to cite: Ppst93-MCRaeo-NC was a gift from William B. Whitman (Addgene plasmid # 192770 ; http://n2t.net/addgene:192770 ; RRID:Addgene_192770)
