[The description below was written by a language model from this plasmid's Addgene catalogue record and pLannotate feature annotations shown in this document.]
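Description:
Ppst93-MCRaeo-NC is an approximately 9.5 kb shuttle expression plasmid built on the pMEV5 backbone for heterologous production of methyl-coenzyme M reductase (MCR) from Methanococcus aeolicus in the methanogenic archaeon Methanococcus maripaludis. In E. coli it is propagated through a high-copy ColE1/pUC-type origin and selected with ampicillin via the bla gene and its promoter; small remnants of the pBR322 bom and rop regions are also detected. Selection in the archaeal host relies on puromycin, conferred by the Streptomyces alboniger pac (puromycin N-acetyltransferase) gene, which is followed by a short fragment of the adjacent dmpM gene. The feature table does not annotate any element responsible for maintenance in M. maripaludis.

The roughly 5.2 kb insert is a complete mcr operon arranged on one strand in the order B, D, C, G, A. The automated annotation labels these reading frames by homology to proteins from Methanothermobacter and Methanocaldococcus species, but the catalogue record gives M. aeolicus as the source. The β, γ and α subunits form the enzyme that catalyses the final, methane-releasing step of methanogenesis, reducing methyl-coenzyme M with coenzyme B, while mcrC and mcrD encode accessory proteins. The record lists a Flag-Strep2 tag; a FLAG-type sequence is detected in the interval between mcrD and mcrC, though which protein it is fused to is not explicitly stated, and no Strep tag is annotated. The promoter is not annotated either; the plasmid name suggests a "Ppst93" element, but this is not otherwise described. A BioBrick suffix follows mcrA. The construct is intended for expression and affinity purification of recombinant tagged MCR in a methanogen host.
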