Features (pLannotate 1.2.2; 14 found; start..end, strand, type, name):
    235..1563    +  CDS            mrtB: MCRY_METTH - Experimental evidence at protein level: Swiss-Prot protein existence level 1. Component of the methyl-coenzyme M reductase (MCR) I that catalyzes the reductive cleavage of methyl-coenzyme M (CoM-S-CH3 or 2- (methylthio)ethanesulfonate) using coenzyme B (CoB or 7- mercaptoheptanoylthreonine phosphate) as reductant which results in the production of methane and the mixed heterodisulfide of CoB and CoM (CoM-S-S-CoB). This is the final step in methanogenesis. From Methanothermobacter thermautotrophicus (strain ATCC 29096 / DSM 1053 / JCM 10044 / NBRC 100330 / Delta H) (Methanobacteriu
   1626..2102    +  CDS            mcrD: MCRD_METJA - Protein inferred from homology: Swiss-Prot protein existence level 3. From Methanocaldococcus jannaschii (strain ATCC 43067 / DSM 2661 / JAL-1 / JCM 10045 / NBRC 100440) (Methanococcus jannaschii).
   2135..2158    +  CDS            2xFLAG (fragment): two tandem FLAG® epitope tags
   2265..2840    +  CDS            mcrC: MCRC_METTH - Experimental evidence at transcript level: Swiss-Prot protein existence level 2. From Methanothermobacter thermautotrophicus (strain ATCC 29096 / DSM 1053 / JCM 10044 / NBRC 100330 / Delta H) (Methanobacterium thermoautotrophicum).
   2872..3621    +  CDS            mrtG (fragment): MCRZ_METTM - Experimental evidence at protein level: Swiss-Prot protein existence level 1. Component of the methyl-coenzyme M reductase (MCR) I that catalyzes the reductive cleavage of methyl-coenzyme M (CoM-S-CH3 or 2- (methylthio)ethanesulfonate) using coenzyme B (CoB or 7- mercaptoheptanoylthreonine phosphate) as reductant which results in the production of methane and the mixed heterodisulfide of CoB and CoM (CoM-S-S-CoB). This is the final step in methanogenesis. From Methanothermobacter marburgensis (strain ATCC BAA-927 / DSM 2133 / JCM 14651 / NBRC 100331 / OCM 82 / Marburg) (Methanobac
   3726..5378    +  CDS            mcrA: MCRA_METJA - Experimental evidence at protein level: Swiss-Prot protein existence level 1. Component of the methyl-coenzyme M reductase (MCR) I that catalyzes the reductive cleavage of methyl-coenzyme M (CoM-S-CH3 or 2- (methylthio)ethanesulfonate) using coenzyme B (CoB or 7- mercaptoheptanoylthreonine phosphate) as reductant which results in the production of methane and the mixed heterodisulfide of CoB and CoM (CoM-S-S-CoB). This is the final step in methanogenesis. From Methanocaldococcus jannaschii (strain ATCC 43067 / DSM 2661 / JAL-1 / JCM 10045 / NBRC 100440) (Methanococcus jannaschii).
   5385..5404    +  misc_feature   BioBrick suffix: universal suffix for all parts
   5757..6353    +  CDS            pac: PUAC_STRAD - Protein predicted: Swiss-Prot protein existence level 4. Detoxification of puromycin. From Streptomyces alboniger.
   6359..6490    +  CDS            dmpM (fragment): DMPM_STRAD - Protein inferred from homology: Swiss-Prot protein existence level 3. From Streptomyces alboniger.
   6708..6755    -  misc_feature   bom (fragment): basis of mobility region from pBR322
   6857..6892    -  CDS            rop (fragment): Rop protein, which maintains plasmids at low copy number; rop
   6987..7091    +  promoter       AmpR promoter: bla
   7092..7952    +  CDS            AmpR: β-lactamase; bla; confers resistance to ampicillin, carbenicillin, and related antibiotics
   8123..8711    +  rep_origin     ori: high-copy-number ColE1/pMB1/pBR322/pUC origin of replication
>Addgene plasmid #192770 | Ppst93-MCRaeo-NC | addgene full sequence | sequence record 379177 | Addgene NGS Result
TTTTTCATTTCCTTTATTTTGTCCTTTCCTTTCTTTGTTATCTGGTAATATCCTTCCTTCTTTCCTGCAT
ACTTCAAAAATCCAAGGTTTTTTAAGTTATCGAGATAAGAATTACTAGATGAATTCGCGCCCGGTTCTAG
ATTTATTCATAAAATAGGAACTAAAATACCAAAATAGAAACATTTATATACATTTGATGTGTAGGGTATA
CCATAAACCTGGGAGGTGTCTCATATGGTTAAATACGAAGATAAAATTAACCTTTACGATGCAAAAGGAA
ACCTTGCAGAAGAAAACGTTCCACTTGAAGCAATTTCACCATTATACAATCCAGTTGTTAAAGATATGGT
TAAATCAATTAAAAGAACAGTTGCAGTTAACCTTGCAGGAATTGAAGCAACACTTAAAGCAGGAACTATT
GGAGGAAAAGCATGTAGAGTTCCAGGAAGAACTCTTGATTTACCAATTGTTGATGAAGCAGAAGCAATTA
TGGATAAAGTTGAAAAAATTCTTAAAATTTCAGAAGATGATGATACAAATATTAGAACTATTAATGGAGG
AAAACAAGCAGTTGTTCAGGTTCCATCAAAAAGACTTGATATTGCAGCAGAATACTCAGTTTCAATGTTA
TCAACAGGAATGGCACTTAAAGAAGCAATTATTGATACATTTGATGTTGATATGTTTGATGGATCAACTG
TTCACGCAGCAATTGTTGGAAGATATCCACAAGTTATGGATTACATGGGAGGAAATATTGCATCATTATT
AGGAGCACCATCAAATATGGAAGGATTAGGATACGCACTTAGAAACATTATGGTTAACCACTACGTTGCA
ACAACAAAGAAAAATCTTATGAACGCAGTTGCATTTTCATCAATTATGGAACAAACTGCAATGTTTGAAA
TGGGAGATGCAATTGGATCATTTGAAAGAATGCACTTATTAGGACTTGGATACCAGGGACTTAACGCAGA
TAACATTGTTATTGATTTAGTTAAAGCAAATGCATCAGGAACAGTTGGAACTGTTGTTGCATCAGTTGTT
GAAAGAGCACTTGAAGATAAAGTTATTGCAGAAGATAAAACAATGAACTCAGGATTTACTATGTACAAAC
CAGTTGATGTTGCAAAATGGAATGCATACGCAGCAGCAGGATTAGTTGCAGCATCAATTGTTAATTGTGG
AGCAGCAAGAGCAGCACAAAATGTTGCATCAACAATTCTTTACTACAACGATATTCTTGAATATGAAACA
GGATTACCAGGAACTGATTACGGAAGATCAGAAGGAACTGCAGTTGGATTTTCATTTTTCTCACACTCAA
TTTATGGAGGCGGAGGACCAGGAATTTTTACAGGAAATCACGTTGTTACTAGACACTCAAAAGGATTTGC
AATTCCACCAGTTACAGCAGCATTATGTGTTGATGCAGGAACACAGATGTTTTCACCAGAAAAAACTTCA
GCATTAGTTGGAGCAGTTTACTCAGATATTCCAGAATTTAGAGAACCACTTAAACACGTTATTGAAGGAG
CAATTGAAATTAAAGATAAAATTTAAATTATCAATTGCTCATATATCTTTTATTCCCGGTATTTAACTTA
TTGGTAGGTAATATTATGATTGAAATTGAAGTTTTTCCACACAGATTTTTAAAAGCAGATACAACTGAAA
AATTTCTTAACGATATTTACTCAATTGAAACTGTTGAAAGAGTTATTGTTCACGGACAACCATTACCAAA
AACTGTTTATTACGGACCAGCAAGAGGAACACCAGTTAATCACCCAGAAAGAAAAGAAGTTCTTGTTAAC
GGAGTTCCAGTTGAACTTACAGTTATGGCAGGAAGATTTTGGATTCTTCTTGAAAACGATAACGAACTTA
ACAAAATTGAAGAAATTTGTAAATCATTATTTCCATATGGATACAATTTAAATGTTGGAAAATTTACTAG
AGATTCACCAACAACTACAGATTACATGAAATACGGAGAAAAACTTGTTAACTCAATGGATAGAAAAATG
ATTGGACTTACAGATCCAAGATCAAAATTTGCATCATCAGTTAAAATGATTCCAAAAAACGAAAACGCAG
AATGTGAACAGAATTAAGAGGATAGTGATTTTATGGATTACAAAGATGATGATGATAAAGGCGCCAGCTG
GTCACACCCACAATTTGAAAAAGGAGGTGGATCAGGAGGTGGATCAGGAGGTTCAGCATGGTCACATCCT
CAGTTTGAAAAATCAGCAATGCCAGTTGGAAGAAAAGAACAAATTGTTGATTGTAGAGCAGTTAGAGGAT
TAGGAGAAGGTGGAGGATTAGCACAGAGAGGAACATTTGCAGAAGGACTTAAAAACGATGTTGTTGTTGT
TGCAATGTCACCAGGAAGAAGACACATTACAAAACCAGTTTGTGAAATTACTTACGGAATTAGAGAAGCA
GGAATTCAAACTTCAGTTCTTGTTCTTAACGCAGGATCAGGATTACCACACGATACACCAAAAGGATCAT
TAGGATCAACTTTTGGATTAAAACCAGAAGAAGCAAAACAGGTTAACAGACACAAACTTTGTATTGTTCA
CCTTGGAAACGTTAAATCACACATTATTTACAAAGCAAGATTATTTCTTAGATACGTTAAAATTCCAACA
ATTATTGTTTGTCAAACTCCAATTGATATGGAAGATTTTGCAAAAATTGGAGTTAAAACAAAAAACGTTA
TGCCAGTTAATCCAGATACAGAAGGAACTATTGTTGATATTATTACTGGAGTTGTTAGAGGAGAATCAGC
AACACAGCTTAAAATTGATGAAACTATTGAAAAAATTAAAAATCACTTAAATTAAATTAAAAGGTGATTC
TATGGCATATACTCCACAATTTTGTCCAGGATCAACAACTGTTGCACAGAATAGAAGAGATCACATGAAT
CCAGATGTTCAACTTGAAAAACTTAGAGAAATTCCAGATGATGAAATTGTTAAAGTTATGGGACACAGAC
AGCCAGGAGAAGATTACAAAACAGTTCACCCACCATTAGAAGAAATGGATATGCCAGAAGATTTTGTTAG
AGATATTGTTGAACCAATGTCAGGAGCAAAAGAAGGACACAGAATTAGATACATTCAATTTGCAGATTCA
ATGTACAATGCACCAGCACAGCCATATGATAGAGCAAGAACTTACATGTGGAGATTTAGAGGAGTTGATA
CAGGAACTCTTTCAGGAAGACAAGTTATTGAAATGAGAGAATCAAACCTTGAAGAAATGTCAAAAAACTT
TTGTATTGATACAGCATTTTTCGATCCAGCAACTTGTGGAATGAGAGGAGCAACAGTTCACGGACACTCA
CTTAGACTTGATGAAAACGGACTTATGTTTGATGCATTACAAAGATATGTTTTTGATGAAAAAACAGGAC
ACGTTCTTTACGTTAAAGATCAGGTTGGAAGACCATTAGATGAACCAGTTGATTTTGGAGAACCATTATC
AACTGAAAAACTTAAAGAAATTACAACTATTTACAGAAAAGATTCAATTGCAATGAGAGATGATGAAGAA
ATTGTTACAGTTGTTAAAAGAATTCACAGAGCAAGAACTCTTGGAGGATATATGCCAACAGAAAAAATTT
TTGAAGGATTATAAGTGAAATACGATACAGCAAATATTGAATATATTACTTAACCTACCTCTACTTACCT
TTTGAGGTGAATTTTATGGAAGCAGAAAAGAAATTATTTCTTAAAGCATTAAAAGAAAAATTTGATGAAG
ATCCAAAAGAAAAATACACAAAATTTTACACTTACGGAGGATGGAAACAATCAAAAAGAAAAACTGAATT
TGTTGAAGCAGCAAAAGATATTGCAGATAAAAGAGGTGGAATGCCAGGATACAATCCAGATATTGGAGTT
CCATTAGGACAGAGAAAAATGATGTCATACAAACTTTCAGGAACAGATGATTACGTTGAAGGAGATGATT
TACACTTTATGAACAACGCAGCAATTCAACAGCTTCACGATGATATTAGAAGAACTGTTATTGTTGGAAT
GGATACAGGACACATGGTTCTTGAAAAACGATTAGGAGTTGAAGTTACACCAGAAACTATTAACGAATAC
ATGGAAACTATTAATCACGCATTACCTGGAGGAGCAGTTGTTCAAGAACACATGGTTGAAGTTGATCCAG
CATTAGCATGGGATTCATACGCAAAAATTTTTACAGGAGATGATGAACTTGCAGATGAATTAGATAAAAG
AGTTTTAGTTGATATTAACAAATTATTTCCAGAAGAACAAGCAGAAGAACTTAAAGCAGCAATTGGAAAG
AAAACATACCAGATTTCAAGAGTTCCAACATTAGTTGGAAGAGTTTGTGATGGAGGAACTATTGCAAGAT
GGTCAGCAATGCAGATTGGAATGTCATTTATTACAGCATACAAACTTTGTGCAGGAGAAGCAGCAATTGC
AGATTTTTCATACGCAGCAAAACACGCAGATGTTATTGGAATGGGAACTGCATTACCAGCAAGAAGATCA
AGAGGAGCAAATGAACCTGGAGGAATTCCATTTGGAATTCTTTGTGATGTTGTTCAAACAACTAGAATTT
CAGATGATCCAGTTGAACAGTCATTAGAAGTTGTTGCAACAGGAGCAATGTTATATGATCAAATTTGGTT
AGGAGCATACATGTCTGGAGGAGTTGGATTTACACAGTATGCAACTGCAGCATACACAGATGATATTCTT
GATGATTTTTGTTACTACGGACTTGATTACGTTGAAAAGAAATTTGGAAGATGTGGAACAAAAGCAACTA
TGGATGTAGTTGAAGATATTGCAACAGAAGTTACTCTTTACTCACTTGAACAATACGATGAATACCCAAC
TTTATTAGAAGATCACTTTGGAGGATCACAGAGAGCAGCAGTTGCAGCAGCAGCAGCAGGAGTTTCAGTT
TGTATGGCAACAGGAAATTCAAATGCAGGAGTTAACGGATGGTACCTTTCACAAATTATGCACAAAGAAT
ACCACTCAAGACTTGGATTTTACGGATACGATTTACAAGATCAGTGTGGAGCATCAAACTCACTTTCAAT
TAGAAACGATGAATCATCACCATTAGAACTTAGAGGACCAAACTACCCAAATTACGCAATGAATGTTGGA
CACCAAGGAGAATACGCAGGAATTACTCAGGCAGCACACTCAGCAAGAGGAGATGCATTTGCAATGAATC
CATTAATTAAAGTTGCATTTGCAGATCCATCACTTATTTTTGATTTTGCAAGACCAAGAAAATGTTGTGC
AAGAGGAGCATTAAGAGAATTTGAAGTTGCAGGAGAAAGAGATCCAATTTTACCAGCAAAATAAACTAGT
AGCGGCCGCTGCAGGATATAGCAAAAGTGGGACTTAAGTTCCCACTTTTGCTATTTTATAAAAAACGCCC
TATTCGTAATATACTATTCAAAACTAAATATTCATTGAAATATTTGGGTAATAATTAATATTAATCTAAT
ATTTAGATATTGAGATATAATAATAACATTTTTTTAAAAAATCATCTATTTTCATCTTAATTTTATATAT
TAAAGCCCATTTTTTGAGTATTCAAATTCAAATTATTGTGTTATTAACATCTTATATATAAACTTTTCTA
TTTAATGTTAATGAAAAAGTGAATATATATACATAGAGTAATGTTATGATGTATATATCAAAAAAAACTA
GAGGAGACGACCTTCCATGACAGAATATAAACCAACAGTTAGATTAGCAACAAGAGATGACGTACCTAGG
GCAGTAAGAACTCTTGCAGCAGCTTTTGCAGATTATCCAGCAACAAGACACACAGTTGATCCAGATAGAC
ACATTGAAAGAGTTACAGAATTACAAGAATTATTTTTAACAAGAGTTGGTCTTGATATAGGTAAAGTATG
GGTTGCAGATGATGGAGCAGCAGTTGCAGTTTGGACAACACCAGAATCAGTTGAAGCTGGTGCTGTTTTT
GCAGAAATTGGACCAAGAATGGCTGAATTATCAGGATCAAGATTAGCAGCTCAGCAACAGATGGAAGGAT
TACTTGCACCACACAGACCAAAAGAACCAGCATGGTTTTTAGCAACAGTTGGAGTTTCACCAGATCACCA
GGGAAAAGGTTTAGGTTCTGCTGTTGTACTTCCTGGTGTTGAAGCAGCTGAAAGAGCAGGAGTTCCAGCA
TTTTTAGAAACATCAGCACCAAGAAATCTTCCATTTTATGAAAGACTTGGATTTACAGTTACAGCAGATG
TTGAAGTTCCAGAAGGACCAAGAACATGGTGTATGACAAGAAAACCAGGAGCATAACCATGGCTCCGACC
GAAGCCACCCGGGGCGGCCCCGCCGACCCCGCACCCGCCCCCGAGGCCCACCGCGGGGGACACACCGAAC
ACGCCGACCCTGCTGAACACGCGGCGCAGTTCGGTGCCCAGGAGCGGATCGGGAATTAATTCGAAGCTGC
TGGTGAAAGAGACCCTATCTTACCTGCTAAAATCTAAGTTAATTACTAATTTATTATTAATTTATTATTA
GATTGGGTAAAATAGTAAAAGAAAACTAAAGGAAACCTAATATGGTTTCCTTTTTTTATATATTTTTAAT
TCACTGGGGGGATTTAAAACTTCATTTTTAATTTAAAAGGATCTAGGTGAAGATCCTTGGTGCACTCTCA
GTACAATCTGCTCTGATGCCGCATAGTTAAGCCAGCCCCGACACCCGCCAACACCCGCTGACGCGCCCTG
ACGGGCTTGTCTGCTCCCGGCATCCGCTTACAGACAAGCTGTGACCGTCTCCGGGAGCTGCATGTGTCAG
AGGTTTTCACCGTCATCACCGAAACGCGCGAGACGAAAGGGCCTCGTGATACGCCTATTTTTATAGGTTA
ATGTCATGATAATAATGGTTTCTTAGACGTCAGGTGGCACTTTTCGGGGAAATGTGCGCGGAACCCCTAT
TTGTTTATTTTTCTAAATACATTCAAATATGTATCCGCTCATGAGACAATAACCCTGATAAATGCTTCAA
TAATATTGAAAAAGGAAGAGTATGAGTATTCAACATTTCCGTGTCGCCCTTATTCCCTTTTTTGCGGCAT
TTTGCCTTCCTGTTTTTGCTCACCCAGAAACGCTGGTGAAAGTAAAAGATGCTGAAGATCAGTTGGGTGC
ACGAGTGGGTTACATCGAACTGGATCTCAACAGCGGTAAGATCCTTGAGAGTTTTCGCCCCGAAGAACGT
TTTCCAATGATGAGCACTTTTAAAGTTCTGCTATGTGGCGCGGTATTATCCCGTATTGACGCCGGGCAAG
AGCAACTCGGTCGCCGCATACACTATTCTCAGAATGACTTGGTTGAGTACTCACCAGTCACAGAAAAGCA
TCTTACGGATGGCATGACAGTAAGAGAATTATGCAGTGCTGCCATAACCATGAGTGATAACACTGCGGCC
AACTTACTTCTGACAACGATCGGAGGACCGAAGGAGCTAACCGCTTTTTTGCACAACATGGGGGATCATG
TAACTCGCCTTGATCGTTGGGAACCGGAGCTGAATGAAGCCATACCAAACGACGAGCGTGACACCACGAT
GCCTGTAGCAATGGCAACAACGTTGCGCAAACTATTAACTGGCGAACTACTTACTCTAGCTTCCCGGCAA
CAATTAATAGACTGGATGGAGGCGGATAAAGTTGCAGGACCACTTCTGCGCTCGGCCCTTCCGGCTGGCT
GGTTTATTGCTGATAAATCTGGAGCCGGTGAGCGTGGGTCTCGCGGTATCATTGCAGCACTGGGGCCAGA
TGGTAAGCCCTCCCGTATCGTAGTTATCTACACGACGGGGAGTCAGGCAACTATGGATGAACGAAATAGA
CAGATCGCTGAGATAGGTGCCTCACTGATTAAGCATTGGTAACTGTCAGACCAAGTTTACTCATATATAC
TTTAGATTGATTTAAAACTTCATTTTTAATTTAAAAGGATCTAGGTGAAGATCCTTTTTGATAATCTCAT
GACCAAAATCCCTTAACGTGAGTTTTCGTTCCACTGAGCGTCAGACCCCGTAGAAAAGATCAAAGGATCT
TCTTGAGATCCTTTTTTTCTGCGCGTAATCTGCTGCTTGCAAACAAAAAAACCACCGCTACCAGCGGTGG
TTTGTTTGCCGGATCAAGAGCTACCAACTCTTTTTCCGAAGGTAACTGGCTTCAGCAGAGCGCAGATACC
AAATACTGTTCTTCTAGTGTAGCCGTAGTTAGGCCACCACTTCAAGAACTCTGTAGCACCGCCTACATAC
CTCGCTCTGCTAATCCTGTTACCAGTGGCTGCTGCCAGTGGCGATAAGTCGTGTCTTACCGGGTTGGACT
CAAGACGATAGTTACCGGATAAGGCGCAGCGGTCGGGCTGAACGGGGGGTTCGTGCACACAGCCCAGCTT
GGAGCGAACGACCTACACCGAACTGAGATACCTACAGCGTGAGCTATGAGAAAGCGCCACGCTTCCCGAA
GGGAGAAAGGCGGACAGGTATCCGGTAAGCGGCAGGGTCGGAACAGGAGAGCGCACGAGGGAGCTTCCAG
GGGGAAACGCCTGGTATCTTTATAGTCCTGTCGGGTTTCGCCACCTCTGACTTGAGCGTCGATTTTTGTG
ATGCTCGTCAGGGGGGCGGAGCCTATGGAAAAACGCCAGCAACGCGGCCTTTTTACGGTTCCTGGCCTTT
TGCTGGCCTTTTGCTCACATGGTACCCATTATTTAGTTTTTTTTTATCACCACAACGTATAAACCCCCTT
TCAGAAGAAAACAGAGAATGAAAACAGATTTTAATTTATATATCGTATCTATAATTTAGTTTTTTTTTAT
TGCAGTTTTAGAAGTGCGTTTGTCCTGGAGCGAAATACACGATATCGTGTAGTCTCCTTCAGATGAAAAT
AATATTTTTAATTTTCAGAAATATTACTGGAAAAATACCTGAAAAATATTTGAAAAAAAAACATACACCC
AGCGGGGAAAAATCGAACATTTTGAAAAAGTCTATTTATAGGGTTTAAACAGGGCCAAGACCTGCGGGAT
ATACCCCAAAAATGTTCGATAAAAAAATCGAACATTTTTCGAACATTTTTTATAATGTTCGATGTGTGCG
AGTATGTTCGATAAAAAAATCGAACATTTTGAAAGACAATTTGAAGAGATATAAAAAAAATAATCTATTA
TAATATAGATATATAATATGTTCGATATGTTCGATATTTTTTTATATATTATATTATATTTAACCTTGTA
TTGATTATTGAATAATATTTATTATTACTTTTTTTGATTTCTTGTAAAAAATCGAACATATTTTACATAT
TGTAAAAAATAAAAAAGATTTAAAAAAAGTGTCCGAAAAAGTTAAACAAACATTATTATTAAAATGTTAG
TTTAATATGTATCTTGATATGCTCTTCTTTCTTTCATGCTTAAACTTGTATAACTGTATGCT
